>Addgene plasmid #49095 | Cs2+Etv5 | depositor full sequence | sequence record 72292 | Cs2+Etv5 sequence 5659 bps
CGCCATTCTGCCTGGGGACGTCGGAGCAAGCTTGATTTAGGTGACACTATAGAATACAAGCTACTTGTTC
TTTTTGCAGGATCCCATCGATTCGAATTCAAGGCCTCTCGAGATGGACGGATTTTATGACCAGCAAGTTC
CATTTATGGTCCCACCTAATAAGTCATTGCAAGTGGAGGAACCATATAACAGACCAGTTAATGACAGAAA
GAGAAAGTTAGTGGAGACTGAACTTGCTCAGGACACAGAGGAACTTTTCCAGGACCTCAGCCAGCTGCAG
GAGATCTGGATTGCAGAAGCTCAGGTGCCCGATGACGAACAGTTTGTCCCAGATTTCCAGTCGGAGAGCT
TGATGTTTCATGGCCCACCCCTGGCCAAGATCAAACGGGAACTGAGTCCCTCCAAAGAGCTCTCCCCCTG
TAGCCAGGATAGAAGTCCCATGCCGTATGGAGAGAAGTGCCTTTACAGCTACAGTGCCTATGAACGGAAG
CCCAGCACTGGGTTCAAGCCATTGACTCCTCCCTCGACGCCCGTCTCCCCATGTGTCCCCAGCAATGCCC
TGGCGACGCGTCCCCTGCACGAACAGACTCCACCACCTGTGTCCAACACAGCACTGGGGCAGCGTCTCCT
TCATGGACAGCCTACAATGACCAAGAGCACACCCAACCAGACGTGTGTCCCTCACCACAGCCAGAGCCCA
CCCTTTGTAGTGCCCTGTCCATCCCTGAACCGTGAAACTCACTTCAGTAACGAACCTAGGTTTCAGCGGC
AACTTTCAGAGCCTTGCCTTCCATTCCCACCTTCTGATGCCCAGGGAAGACCCAGCTTTATGCCACAGGT
CGCCTGCACTTCACCAAGAGATGGAAGACCACCGTACCATCGCCAAATGTCTGAGCCCCTGGTTCCTGTA
CCTCCTCAGGGCTTCAAACAGGAGCTCCTCGACCCCCGCTATGTTGAGCAGGGTGTTCCCAACATGGGCC
CATCCCAGGCTGCCTTCCACCCGATGGCCATCAAGCAAGAGCCACGGGACTTCTGCTTCGACTCTGAAGT
GCCTAAATGTCAGTCTTCATTTGGGAGAGCAGCAAGCTTCTACCAAAACCATGAGAACTTCTCATTTGAC
AGAGAACAGCAGTTGTATTTTGATGACACCTGTGTGGTTCCAGAGAGACTTGAAGGGAAGGTAAAGCAAG
AGCCCTCTGTGTATCGTGAAGGTCCACCATATCAGCGGCGCGGATCTCTCCAGCTGTGGCAGTTTCTGGT
GACGCTATTGGATGATCCTTCCAACGGCCATTTCATTGCCTGGACTGGACGTGGAATGGAGTTCAAACTT
ATTGAGCCAGAGGAGGTGGCTCGACGCTGGGGCATCCAGAAGAACAGACCCGCCATGAACTATGACAAGC
TGAGTCGCTCACTGCGCTACTACTATGAGAAGGGAATCATGCAGAAGGTTGCCGGCGAGAGGTACGTCTA
CAAATTTGTGTGCGATCCTGAAGCGCTCTTCTCCATGGCCTTCCCAGACAACCAGAGGCCCAATCTCAAA
GCAGACCCTGACGGCCTGCCCACTGTGGATGATGACACACTTCCATTGGCACATTATGACGACGGGTCCT
CGTATTTAGTTGACGGTGGCGAGCAGTGTGTTTCTGGGATGCCTTTCCCTGATGGTTACGTGTACTGATC
TAGAACTATAGTGAGTCGTATTACGTAGATCCAGACATGATAAGATACATTGATGAGTTTGGACAAACCA
CAACTAGAATGCAGTGAAAAAAATGCTTTATTTGTGAAATTTGTGATGCTATTGCTTTATTTGTAACCAT
TATAAGCTGCAATAAACAAGTTAACAACAACAATTGCATTCATTTTATGTTTCAGGTTCAGGGGGAGGTG
TGGGAGGTTTTTTAATTCGCGGCCGCGGCGCCAATGCATTGGGCCCGGTACCCAGCTTTTGTTCCCTTTA
GTGAGGGTTAATTGCGCGCTTGGCGTAATCATGGTCATAGCTGTTTCCTGTGTGAAATTGTTATCCGCTC
ACAATTCCACACAACATACGAGCCGGAAGCATAAAGTGTAAAGCCTGGGGTGCCTAATGAGTGAGCTAAC
TCACATTAATTGCGTTGCGCTCACTGCCCGCTTTCCAGTCGGGAAACCTGTCGTGCCAGCTGCATTAATG
AATCGGCCAACGCGCGGGGAGAGGCGGTTTGCGTATTGGGCGCTCTTCCGCTTCCTCGCTCACTGACTCG
CTGCGCTCGGTCGTTCGGCTGCGGCGAGCGGTATCAGCTCACTCAAAGGCGGTAATACGGTTATCCACAG
AATCAGGGGATAACGCAGGAAAGAACATGTGAGCAAAAGGCCAGCAAAAGGCCAGGAACCGTAAAAAGGC
CGCGTTGCTGGCGTTTTTCCATAGGCTCCGCCCCCCTGACGAGCATCACAAAAATCGACGCTCAAGTCAG
AGGTGGCGAAACCCGACAGGACTATAAAGATACCAGGCGTTTCCCCCTGGAAGCTCCCTCGTGCGCTCTC
CTGTTCCGACCCTGCCGCTTACCGGATACCTGTCCGCCTTTCTCCCTTCGGGAAGCGTGGCGCTTTCTCA
TAGCTCACGCTGTAGGTATCTCAGTTCGGTGTAGGTCGTTCGCTCCAAGCTGGGCTGTGTGCACGAACCC
CCCGTTCAGCCCGACCGCTGCGCCTTATCCGGTAACTATCGTCTTGAGTCCAACCCGGTAAGACACGACT
TATCGCCACTGGCAGCAGCCACTGGTAACAGGATTAGCAGAGCGAGGTATGTAGGCGGTGCTACAGAGTT
CTTGAAGTGGTGGCCTAACTACGGCTACACTAGAAGGACAGTATTTGGTATCTGCGCTCTGCTGAAGCCA
GTTACCTTCGGAAAAAGAGTTGGTAGCTCTTGATCCGGCAAACAAACCACCGCTGGTAGCGGTGGTTTTT
TTGTTTGCAAGCAGCAGATTACGCGCAGAAAAAAAGGATCTCAAGAAGATCCTTTGATCTTTTCTACGGG
GTCTGACGCTCAGTGGAACGAAAACTCACGTTAAGGGATTTTGGTCATGAGATTATCAAAAAGGATCTTC
ACCTAGATCCTTTTAAATTAAAAATGAAGTTTTAAATCAATCTAAAGTATATATGAGTAAACTTGGTCTG
ACAGTTACCAATGCTTAATCAGTGAGGCACCTATCTCAGCGATCTGTCTATTTCGTTCATCCATAGTTGC
CTGACTCCCCGTCGTGTAGATAACTACGATACGGGAGGGCTTACCATCTGGCCCCAGTGCTGCAATGATA
CCGCGAGACCCACGCTCACCGGCTCCAGATTTATCAGCAATAAACCAGCCAGCCGGAAGGGCCGAGCGCA
GAAGTGGTCCTGCAACTTTATCCGCCTCCATCCAGTCTATTAATTGTTGCCGGGAAGCTAGAGTAAGTAG
TTCGCCAGTTAATAGTTTGCGCAACGTTGTTGCCATTGCTACAGGCATCGTGGTGTCACGCTCGTCGTTT
GGTATGGCTTCATTCAGCTCCGGTTCCCAACGATCAAGGCGAGTTACATGATCCCCCATGTTGTGCAAAA
AAGCGGTTAGCTCCTTCGGTCCTCCGATCGTTGTCAGAAGTAAGTTGGCCGCAGTGTTATCACTCATGGT
TATGGCAGCACTGCATAATTCTCTTACTGTCATGCCATCCGTAAGATGCTTTTCTGTGACTGGTGAGTAC
TCAACCAAGTCATTCTGAGAATAGTGTATGCGGCGACCGAGTTGCTCTTGCCCGGCGTCAATACGGGATA
ATACCGCGCCACATAGCAGAACTTTAAAAGTGCTCATCATTGGAAAACGTTCTTCGGGGCGAAAACTCTC
AAGGATCTTACCGCTGTTGAGATCCAGTTCGATGTAACCCACTCGTGCACCCAACTGATCTTCAGCATCT
TTTACTTTCACCAGCGTTTCTGGGTGAGCAAAAACAGGAAGGCAAAATGCCGCAAAAAAGGGAATAAGGG
CGACACGGAAATGTTGAATACTCATACTCTTCCTTTTTCAATATTATTGAAGCATTTATCAGGGTTATTG
TCTCATGAGCGGATACATATTTGAATGTATTTAGAAAAATAAACAAATAGGGGTTCCGCGCACATTTCCC
CGAAAAGTGCCACCTAAATTGTAAGCGTTAATATTTTGTTAAAATTCGCGTTAAATTTTTGTTAAATCAG
CTCATTTTTTAACCAATAGGCCGAAATCGGCAAAATCCCTTATAAATCAAAAGAATAGACCGAGATAGGG
T
[37 nt withheld, positions 4272-4308]
AAAGAACGTGGACTCCAACGTCAAAGG
[49 nt withheld, positions 4336-4384]
T
[91 nt withheld, positions 4386-4476]
G
[124 nt withheld, positions 4478-4601]
CCCATTCGCCATTCAGGCTGCGCAACTGTTGGGAAGGGCGATCGGTGCGGGCCTCTTCGCTATTACGCCA
GTCGACCATAGCCAATTCAATATGGCGTATATGGACTCATGCCAATTCAATATGGTGGATCTGGACCTGT
GCCAATTCAATATGGCGTATATGGACTCGTGCCAATTCAATATGGTGGATCTGGACCCCAGCCAATTCAA
TATGGCGGACTTGGCACCATGCCAATTCAATATGGCGGACTTGGCACTGTGCCAACTGGGGAGGGGTCTA
CTTGGCACGGTGCCAAGTTTGAGGAGGGGTCTTGGCCCTGTGCCAAGTCCGCCATATTGAATTGGCATGG
TGCCAATAATGGCGGCCATATTGGCTATATGCCAGGATCAATATATAGGCAATATCCAATATGGCCCTAT
GCCAATATGGCTATTGGCCAGGTTCAATACTATGTATTGGCCCTATGCCATATAGTATTCCATATATGGG
TTTTCCTATTGACGTAGATAGCCCCTCCCAATGGGCGGTCCCATATACCATATATGGGGCTTCCTAATAC
CGCCCATAGCCACTCCCCCATTGACGTCAATGGTCTCTATATATGGTCTTTCCTATTGACGTCATATGGG
CGGTCCTATTGACGTATATGGCGCCTCCCCCATTGACGTCAATTACGGTAAATGGCCCGCCTGGCTCAAT
GCCCATTGACGTCAATAGGACCACCCACCATTGACGTCAATGGGATGGCTCATTGCCCATTCATATCCGT
TCTCACGCCCCCTATTGACGTCAATGACGGTAAATGGCCCACTTGGCAGTACATCAATATCTATTAATAG
TAACTTGGCAAGTACATTACTATTGGAAGGACGCCAGGGTACATTGGCAGTACTCCCATTGACGTCAATG
GCGGTAAATGGCCCGCGATGGCTGCCAAGTACATCCCCATTGACGTCAATGGGGAGGGGCAATGACGCAA
ATGGGCGTTCCATTGACGTAAATGGGCGGTAGGCGTGCCTAATGGGAGGTCTATATAAGCAATGCTCGTT
TAGGGAAC
Features (pLannotate 1.2.2; 15 found; start..end, strand, type, name):
     35..53      +  promoter       SP6 promoter: promoter for bacteriophage SP6 RNA polymerase
    113..1675    +  CDS            ETV5: ETV5_HUMAN - Also known as ERM. Experimental evidence at protein level: Swiss-Prot protein existence level 1. Binds to DNA sequences containing the consensus nucleotide core sequence 5'-GGAA.-3'. From Homo sapiens (Human).
   1686..1703    -  promoter       T7 promoter (fragment): promoter for bacteriophage T7 RNA polymerase
   1708..1842    -  polyA_signal   SV40 poly(A) signal: SV40 polyadenylation signal
   1955..1973    -  promoter       T3 promoter: promoter for bacteriophage T3 RNA polymerase
   2018..2034    -  protein_bind   lac operator: The lac repressor binds to the lac operator to inhibit transcription in E. coli. This inhibition can be relieved by adding lactose or isopropyl-β-D-thiogalactopyranoside (IPTG). lac repressor encoded by lacI
   2042..2072    -  promoter       lac promoter: promoter for the E. coli lac operon
   2087..2108    -  protein_bind   CAP binding site: CAP binding activates transcription in the presence of cAMP. E. coli catabolite activator protein
   2121..2213    -  CDS            lacI (fragment): lac repressor; lacI; The lac repressor binds to the lac operator to inhibit transcription in E. coli. This inhibition can be relieved by adding lactose or isopropyl-β-D-thiogalactopyranoside (IPTG).
   2396..2984    -  rep_origin     ori: high-copy-number ColE1/pMB1/pBR322/pUC origin of replication
   3155..4015    -  CDS            AmpR: β-lactamase; bla; confers resistance to ampicillin, carbenicillin, and related antibiotics
   4016..4120    -  promoter       AmpR promoter: bla
   4173..4601    -  rep_origin     f1 ori (sequence partly withheld): f1 bacteriophage origin of replication; arrow indicates direction of (+) strand synthesis
   4606..4672    -  CDS            lacZα (fragment): LacZα fragment of β-galactosidase; lacZ fragment
   4675..5659    +  promoter       CMV IE94 promoter: enhancer/promoter region of simian cytomegalovirus major immediate early transcription unit IE94
