[The description below was written by a language model from this plasmid's Addgene catalogue record and pLannotate feature annotations shown in this document.]
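Description:
Cs2+Etv5 is a pCS2+-based expression plasmid (about 5.7 kb in total, on a roughly 4.1 kb backbone) carrying the zebrafish (Danio rerio) Etv5 coding sequence, also known as erm and linked to the etv5a gene. Etv5 is a Pea3-subfamily ETS transcription factor. The automated annotation labels the roughly 1.56 kb open reading frame as human ETV5, which reflects its closest database match by homology. The catalogue entry gives the species as zebrafish. The plasmid is maintained in E. coli through a high-copy ColE1/pUC-type origin with ampicillin selection (AmpR, β-lactamase). It also has an f1 origin and remnants of lac sequences (lac promoter/operator and lacZα and lacI fragments) inherited from the parental cloning vector.

The insert sits downstream of the simian cytomegalovirus IE94 enhancer/promoter, which drives strong expression in mammalian cells and in Xenopus, avian and zebrafish embryos. An SV40 polyadenylation signal follows it. An SP6 promoter lies between the CMV promoter and the coding sequence, so sense-strand RNA can be transcribed in vitro. A T7 promoter fragment and a T3 promoter are annotated in the opposite orientation on the far side of the insert; T7 lies between the insert and the poly(A) signal and T3 lies beyond it. In pCS2+ vectors this layout commonly serves two purposes: direct DNA-based expression, and synthesis of mRNA for embryo microinjection or of antisense probes. No epitope tag or reporter is annotated. The stated purpose is simply expression of Etv5, and the associated study concerns overlapping functions of Pea3 ETS factors in FGF signalling during zebrafish development.
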