Addgene plasmid #49095: Cs2+Etv5
Purpose: expression of Etv5
Depositing lab: Michael Tsang. Depositing organization: University of Pittsburgh Medical Center. Publication: Overlapping functions of Pea3 ETS transcription factors in FGF signaling during zebrafish development. Znosko WA, Yu S, Thomas K, Molina GA, Li C, Tsang W, Dawid IB, Moon AM, Tsang M. Dev Biol. 2010 Jun 1;342(1):11-25. Epub 2010 Mar 24. 10.1016/j.ydbio.2010.03.011 PubMed 20346941.
Backbone
  Vector backbone: pCs2+
  Backbone manufacturer: RZPD
  Backbone size w/o insert (bp): 4095
  Total vector size (bp): 5659
  Vector type: Mammalian Expression ; xenopus/avian/zebrafish
Growth in bacteria
  Bacterial resistance: Ampicillin, 100 μg/mL
  Growth temperature: 37°C
  Growth strain: DH5alpha
  Copy number: Unknown
Gene/Insert
  Gene/Insert name: Etv5 (alt name: erm)
  Species: D. rerio (zebrafish)
  Entrez Gene: etv5a (a.k.a. DKEY-189G17.1, etv5, fj87h10, id:ibd5133, wu:fj87h10, zgc:55647)
  Promoter: CMV
  Cloning method: Unknown
  Sequencing primers: 5′ SP6; 3′ EBV-rev
Terms and licenses: Academic/Nonprofit Terms; Industry Terms: Not Available to Industry
How to cite: Cs2+Etv5 was a gift from Michael Tsang (Addgene plasmid # 49095 ; http://n2t.net/addgene:49095 ; RRID:Addgene_49095)
