>Addgene plasmid #49095 | Cs2+Etv5 | addgene partial sequence | sequence record 73203 | CMV-F 5'-CGCAAATGGGCGGTAGGCGTG-3'
GGGAACCGCCATTCTGCCTGGGGACGTCGGAGCAAGCTTGATTTAGGTGACACTATAGAATACAAGCTAC
TTGTTCTTTTTGCAGGATCCCATCGATTCGAATTCAAGGCCTCTCGAGCCAGCCATGGACGGATTTTATG
ACCAGCAAGTTCCATTTATGGTCCCACCTAATAAGTCATTGCAAGTGGAGGAACCATATAACAGACCAGT
TAATGACAGAAAGAGAAAGTTAGTGGAGACTGAACTTGCTCAGGACACAGAGGAACTTTTCCAGGACCTC
AGCCAGCTGCAGGAGATCTGGATTGCAGAAGCTCAGGTGCCCGATGACGAACAGTTTGTCCCAGATTTCC
AGTCGGAGAGCTTGATGTTTCATGGCCCACCCCTGGCCAAGATCAAACGGGAACTGAGTCCCTCCAAAGA
GCTCTCCCCCTGTAGCCAGGATAGAAGTCCCATGCCGTATGGAGAGAAGTGCCTTTACAGCTACAGTGCC
TATGAACGGAAGCCCAGCACTGGGTTCAAGCCATTGACTCCTCCCTCGACGCCCGTCTCCCCATGTGTCC
CCAGCAATGCCCTGGCGACGCGTCCCCTGCACGAACAGACTCCACCACCTGTGTCCAACACAGCACTGGG
GCAGCGTCTCCTTCATGGACAGCCTACAATGACCAAGAGCACACCCAACCAGACGTGTGTCCCTCACCAC
AGCCAGAGCCCACCCTTTGTAGTGCCCTGTCCATCCCTGAACCGTGAAACTCACTTCAGTAACGAACCTA
GGTTTCAGCGGCAACTTTCAGAGCCTTGCCTTCCATTCCCACCTTCT
